Addgene plasmid #211224: pBiT3.1-N_PIK3R4:1-1358
Purpose: Mammalian expression of full-length human PIK3R4. N-terminal HiBiT tag.
Depositing lab: Cheryl Arrowsmith. Depositing organization: University of Toronto. Publication: A Target Class Ligandability Evaluation of WD40 Repeat-Containing Proteins. Ackloo S, Li F, Szewczyk M, Seitova A, Loppnau P, Zeng H, Xu J, Ahmad S, Arnautova YA, Baghaie AJ, Beldar S, Bolotokova A, Centrella PA, Chau I, Clark MA, Cuozzo JW, Dehghani-Tafti S, Disch JS, Dong A, Dumas A, Feng JA, Ghiabi P, Gibson E, Gilmer J, Goldman B, Green SR, Guie MA, Guilinger JP, Harms N, Herasymenko O, Houliston S, Hutchinson A, Kearnes S, Keefe AD, Kimani SW, Kramer T, Kutera M, Kwak HA, Lento C, Li Y, Liu J, Loup J, Machado RAC, Mulhern CJ, Perveen S, Righetto GL, Riley P, Shrestha S, Sigel EA, Silva M, Sintchak MD, Slakman BL, Taylor RD, Thompson J, Torng W, Underkoffler C, von Rechenberg M, Walsh RT, Watson I, Wilson DJ, Wolf E, Yadav M, Yazdi AK, Zhang J, Zhang Y, Santhakumar V, Edwards AM, Barsyte-Lovejoy D, Schapira M, Brown PJ, Halabelian L, Arrowsmith CH. J Med Chem. 2025 Jan 23;68(2):1092-1112. doi: 10.1021/acs.jmedchem.4c02010. Epub 2024 Nov 4. PubMed 39495097.
Backbone
  Vector backbone: pBiT3.1-N
  Backbone manufacturer: Promega
  Vector type: Mammalian Expression
  Selectable markers: Neomycin (select with G418)
Growth in bacteria
  Bacterial resistance: Kanamycin, 50 μg/mL
  Growth temperature: 37°C
  Growth strain: DH5alpha
  Copy number: High Copy
Gene/Insert
  Gene/Insert name: PIK3R4:M1-K1358
  Species: H. sapiens (human)
  Insert size (bp): 4074
  Mutation: wild type
  Entrez Gene: PIK3R4 (a.k.a. VPS15, p150)
  Promoter: CMV
  Tag / fusion protein: MVSGWRLFKKISGSSGGSSG (N terminal on insert)
  Cloning method: Ligation Independent Cloning
  Sequencing primers: 5′ T7; 3′ TTGCTCAGCGGTGGCAGCAG
Resource information
  A portion of this plasmid was derived from a plasmid made by: Mammalian Gene Collection (BC110318)
Terms and licenses: Academic/Nonprofit Terms; Industry Terms: Not Available to Industry
Depositor comments: 5' Cloning Site: Xho1 (not destroyed), 3' Cloning Site: Xba1 (not destroyed).
How to cite: pBiT3.1-N_PIK3R4:1-1358 was a gift from Cheryl Arrowsmith (Addgene plasmid # 211224 ; http://n2t.net/addgene:211224 ; RRID:Addgene_211224)
