[The description below was written by a language model from this plasmid's Addgene catalogue record and pLannotate feature annotations shown in this document.]
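Description:
pBiT3.1-N_PIK3R4:1-1358 is a mammalian expression plasmid built on Promega's pBiT3.1-N backbone that produces full-length, wild-type human PIK3R4 (also known as VPS15 or p150; residues M1 to K1358, a 4,074 bp insert) carrying an N-terminal HiBiT tag. HiBiT is a short peptide that complements the LgBiT fragment of NanoLuc luciferase to give a luminescent signal, and here it is joined to the insert through a flexible glycine/serine linker. Transcription is driven by the CMV immediate-early enhancer and promoter, followed by a chimeric β-globin/immunoglobulin intron that aids expression. A T7 promoter lies just upstream of the coding region and also serves as a sequencing primer site. An SV40 polyadenylation signal is annotated downstream of the insert. The coding sequence derives from a Mammalian Gene Collection clone and was inserted by ligation-independent cloning, with the flanking XhoI and XbaI sites retained.

The plasmid replicates at high copy in E. coli from a ColE1/pUC-type origin and is selected with kanamycin through a neo (nptII) gene driven by the bacterial EM7 promoter. A single loxP site sits just upstream of that cassette. The catalogue entry lists neomycin/G418 as the mammalian selectable marker, but in the feature table the only eukaryotic promoter-driven marker is a blasticidin S deaminase gene under the SV40 early promoter with a synthetic poly(A) signal. No mammalian promoter is annotated for neo, so the two sources do not fully agree on this point. The associated publication evaluates the ligandability of WD40 repeat-containing proteins, which suggests use in luminescence-based cellular assays of PIK3R4, though the record does not specify the assay.
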