Features (pLannotate 1.2.2; 17 found; start..end, strand, type, name):
     24..105     -  polyA_signal   SV40 poly(A) signal: SV40 polyadenylation signal
    128..211     -  CDS            large T antigen (fragment): large T antigen from SV40 (simian virus 40)
    276..641     +  enhancer       CMV enhancer: human cytomegalovirus immediate early enhancer
    643..842     +  promoter       CMV promoter: human cytomegalovirus (CMV) immediate early promoter
    981..1113    +  intron         chimeric intron: chimera between introns from human β-globin and immunoglobulin heavy chain genes
   1157..1175    +  promoter       T7 promoter: promoter for bacteriophage T7 RNA polymerase
   1250..5323    +  CDS            PIK3R4: PI3R4_HUMAN - Also known as VPS15 From Homo sapiens (Human).
   5354..5372    +  misc_feature   MCS (fragment): pUC18/19 multiple cloning site
   5421..5542    -  polyA_signal   SV40 poly(A) signal: SV40 polyadenylation signal
   5565..5633    -  CDS            large T antigen (fragment): large T antigen from SV40 (simian virus 40)
   5657..5690    +  protein_bind   loxP: Cre-mediated recombination occurs in the 8-bp core sequence (GCATACAT). Cre recombinase
   5700..5747    +  promoter       EM7 promoter: synthetic bacterial promoter&nbsp
   5779..6570    +  CDS            neo: KKA2_KLEPN - Also known as kan, nptII. Experimental evidence at protein level: Swiss-Prot protein existence level 1. Resistance to kanamycin, neomycin, paromomycin, ribostamycin, butirosin and gentamicin B. From Klebsiella pneumoniae.
   6731..7319    -  rep_origin     ori: high-copy-number ColE1/pMB1/pBR322/pUC origin of replication
   7445..7493    -  polyA_signal   poly(A) signal: synthetic polyadenylation signal
   7517..7915    -  CDS            BSD: blasticidin S deaminase; Aspergillus terreus BSD; confers resistance to blasticidin
   7946..8303    -  promoter       SV40 promoter: SV40 enhancer and early promoter
>Addgene plasmid #211224 | pBiT3.1-N_PIK3R4:1-1358 | addgene full sequence | sequence record 425918 | Addgene NGS Result
AAGACGCGTTAATTAAGACGTCGGCAGTGAAAAAAATGCTTTATTTGTGAAATTTGTGATGCTATTGCTT
TATTTGTAACCATTATAAGCTGCAATAAACAAGTTAACAACAACAATTGCATTCATTTTATGTTTCAGGT
TCAGGGGGAGGTGTGGGAGGTTTTTTAAAGCAAGTAAAACCTCTACAAATGTGGTATGGCTGATTATGAT
CCGCGGCCGCAATACGTCGACGTTATCAGCTGACTTCGTACGAGAGCCTAGGATTATGGCGCGCCACTAG
TTATTAATAGTAATCAATTACGGGGTCATTAGTTCATAGCCCATATATGGAGTTCCGCGTTACATAACTT
ACGGTAAATGGCCCGCCTGGCTGACCGCCCAACGACCCCCGCCCATTGACGTCAATAATGACGTATGTTC
CCATAGTAACGCCAATAGGGACTTTCCATTGACGTCAATGGGTGGAGTATTTACGGTAAACTGCCCACTT
GGCAGTACATCAAGTGTATCATATGCCAAGTCCGCCCCCTATTGACGTCAATGACGGTAAATGGCCCGCC
TGGCATTATGCCCAGTACATGACCTTACGGGACTTTCCTACTTGGCAGTACATCTACGTATTAGTCATCG
CTATTACCATGGTGATGCGGTTTTGGCAGTACACCAATGGGCGTGGATAGCGGTTTGACTCACGGGGATT
TCCAAGTCTCCACCCCATTGACGTCAATGGGAGTTTGTTTTGGCACCAAAATCAACGGGACTTTCCAAAA
TGTCGTAATAACCCCGCCCCGTTGACGCAAATGGGCGGTAGGCGTGTACGGTGGGAGGTCTATATAAGCA
GAGCTGGTTTAGTGAACCGTCAGATCACTAGAATCTTTATTGCGGTAGTTTATCACAGTTAAATTGCTAA
CGCAGTCAGTGCTTCTGACACAACAGTCTCGAACTTAAGCTGCAGAAGTTGGTCGTGAGGCACTGGGCAG
GTAAGTATCAAGGTTACAAGACAGGTTTAAGGAGACCAATAGAAACTGGGCTTGTCGAGACAGAGAAGAC
TCTTGCGTTTCTGATAGGCACCTATTGGTCTTACTGACATCCACTTTGCCTTTCTCTCCACAGGTGTCCA
CTCCCAGTTCAATTACAGCTCTTAAGGCTAGAGTATTAATACGACTCACTATAGGGGTTAGCGATCGCCA
TGGTGAGCGGCTGGCGGCTGTTCAAGAAGATTAGCGGGAGCTCCGGTGGCTCGAGCGGTATGGGAAATCA
GCTTGCTGGCATTGCTCCCTCCCAGATCCTTTCTGTAGAGAGTTATTTTTCAGATATTCATGACTTTGAA
TATGATAAAAGCCTGGGGAGTACTCGGTTTTTTAAAGTTGCTCGAGCCAAGCACCGAGAAGGCCTGGTCG
TTGTGAAGGTTTTTGCAATTCAGGATCCCACATTGCCTTTAACCAGCTATAAACAAGAGCTGGAGGAACT
GAAAATCAGGCTTAATTCTGCACAGAATTGTCTACCTTTCCAGAAAGCATCAGAAAAAGCATCTGAGAAA
GCAGCTATGCTCTTTAGGCAGTATGTGCGAGACAATCTCTATGATCGCATCAGTACCCGTCCATTCTTGA
ATAACATTGAGAAGCGCTGGATTGCTTTCCAGATCCTGACAGCTGTGGACCAAGCACACAAATCTGGAGT
TCGTCATGGGGACATCAAGACTGAGAATGTGATGGTCACCAGTTGGAATTGGGTTCTTCTAACTGATTTT
GCCAGTTTTAAGCCCACTTATCTTCCAGAAGACAACCCGGCAGATTTCAATTATTTCTTTGACACATCAC
GGAGGAGAACTTGCTATATTGCTCCTGAACGTTTTGTTGATGGTGGGATGTTTGCCACTGAGTTAGAATA
TATGAGAGATCCTTCAACTCCGCTTGTAGACTTAAATAGCAATCAGAGAACAAGAGGAGAGTTGAAGAGA
GCAATGGACATCTTTTCAGCAGGTTGTGTGATAGCTGAGCTTTTTACAGAAGGTGTACCATTATTTGATC
TCTCTCAACTTTTGGCTTATAGAAATGGACATTTTTTCCCTGAACAAGTGCTAAATAAAATTGAAGATCA
CAGTATCAGAGAATTGGTAACTCAGATGATTCACCGTGAGCCAGATAAACGTTTAGAGGCAGAAGATTAC
TTAAAACAGCAGCGTGGCAATGCCTTTCCTGAAATATTTTACACTTTTCTTCAGCCCTACATGGCCCAGT
TTGCCAAGGAAACGTTTCTTTCTGCAGATGAGCGTATTCTGGTTATACGGAAGGATTTGGGCAACATTAT
TCACAATCTCTGTGGACATGATCTGCCAGAAAAAGCCGAAGGAGAGCCTAAGGAAAATGGGCTGGTTATC
TTGGTATCTGTTATAACATCCTGCCTACAGACCCTTAAATACTGTGATTCCAAACTAGCTGCTTTGGAAC
TGATTCTTCATTTGGCTCCAAGATTAAGTGTTGAAATCCTTTTGGATCGTATTACTCCATATCTTTTGCA
TTTCAGCAATGACTCTGTTCCTAGGGTGAGGGCTGAAGCCTTGAGGACGTTGACCAAAGTTCTTGCTCTC
GTCAAAGAGGTTCCTCGTAATGATATCAATATTTATCCGGAATACATTCTGCCAGGCATAGCCCACTTAG
CCCAAGATGATGCTACTATCGTTAGACTAGCCTATGCTGAAAACATAGCTCTGCTGGCAGAAACAGCTCT
GAGATTCCTGGAATTAGTACAGTTAAAAAATCTTAATATGGAAAATGACCCCAATAATGAAGAAATAGAT
GAGGTTACACATCCAAATGGAAATTATGACACAGAGCTCCAAGCCTTACATGAAATGGTCCAGCAGAAAG
TTGTTACTTTGCTAAGTGACCCTGAAAATATTGTAAAACAAACCTTGATGGAAAATGGAATAACACGGCT
GTGTGTATTCTTTGGACGTCAGAAAGCCAACGATGTTTTGTTGTCCCACATGATTACTTTCCTAAATGAT
AAGAATGATTGGCATCTACGTGGAGCATTTTTTGATAGTATAGTTGGTGTTGCTGCCTATGTTGGCTGGC
AAAGCTCCTCAATTCTCAAGCCTCTGCTGCAACAAGGTCTTAGTGATGCTGAGGAATTTGTCATTGTGAA
AGCTCTTTATGCCCTTACTTGTATGTGCCAGTTAGGACTGCTACAAAAACCCCATGTTTACGAATTTGCC
AGTGATATTGCCCCCTTCCTGTGTCATCCCAATTTATGGATACGTTATGGTGCCGTGGGATTTATCACAG
TGGTAGCTCGTCAAATAAGTACAGCTGATGTCTACTGTAAACTGATGCCTTATCTTGACCCATATATTAC
CCAACCAATAATACAGATTGAAAGAAAACTTGTTCTGCTCAGTGTTTTAAAGGAACCAGTAAGTCGTTCT
ATATTTGATTATGCTTTGAGGTCTAAAGATATTACTAGCTTGTTCAGACATCTTCACATGCGTCAGAAGA
AACGAAATGGTTCTCTTCCCGACTGCCCTCCGCCAGAGGATCCTGCCATAGCACAGCTTCTGAAGAAGTT
GCTCTCACAGGGAATGACAGAGGAAGAGGAAGACAAACTTCTGGCACTGAAAGACTTCATGATGAAATCT
AATAAAGCAAAGGCCAATATAGTGGACCAGAGCCATCTTCATGATAGTAGTCAGAAAGGTGTAATTGACT
TGGCAGCTTTAGGCATAACTGGGAGACAAGTTGATCTTGTTAAAACCAAACAAGAACCAGATGACAAACG
GGCCAGAAAACATGTAAAACAAGACTCAAATGTAAATGAAGAATGGAAAAGCATGTTTGGGTCACTGGAC
CCACCAAACATGCCACAGGCCCTACCTAAAGGGAGTGATCAGGAGGTGATTCAGACTGGGAAACCTCCTC
GTTCCGAGTCCTCTGCTGGCATTTGTGTCCCTTTGTCAACTTCTTCACAGGTTCCAGAAGTGACAACTGT
CCAAAATAAAAAACCAGTAATACCGGTTTTAAGTAGTACAATCTTACCATCCACCTATCAGATTCGAATT
ACAACTTGTAAAACTGAACTTCAGCAACTCATCCAGCAAAAGCGGGAGCAGTGCAATGCTGAGAGAATAG
CTAAGCAGATGATGGAAAATGCTGAATGGGAGAGTAAACCACCACCACCTGGATGGCGTCCTAAAGGGCT
GTTAGTTGCCCATCTTCATGAGCATAAATCTGCTGTGAATCGAATTAGAGTCTCTGATGAACACTCACTT
TTTGCAACATGTTCAAATGATGGCACAGTGAAAATCTGGAACAGTCAAAAGATGGAGGGGAAGACCACCA
CTACCAGATCTATTCTTACATACAGCCGAATTGGAGGACGAGTCAAGACGCTCACATTCTGCCAAGGCTC
CCACTATTTAGCCATAGCATCTGATAATGGTGCTGTCCAGCTTCTTGGAATTGAGGCTTCTAAGCTGCCC
AAGTCTCCTAAAATCCATCCTCTACAAAGCAGAATTCTAGATCAGAAGGAGGACGGTTGTGTTGTGGATA
TGCATCACTTCAACTCTGGAGCACAGTCTGTTCTTGCCTATGCCACTGTGAATGGCTCTCTGGTTGGCTG
GGACCTTAGGTCTTCAAGCAATGCGTGGACTTTAAAGCATGATTTAAAGTCGGGCCTCATCACTTCCTTT
GCTGTGGACATCCACCAATGCTGGCTCTGCATTGGTACAAGCAGTGGTACCATGGCTTGTTGGGACATGA
GGTTCCAGTTGCCAATTTCAAGTCACTGTCATCCTTCCAGGGCTCGAATCAGACGCCTCTCAATGCACCC
TCTGTATCAGTCCTGGGTGATTGCAGCTGTTCAGGGCAACAACGAAGTGTCCATGTGGGACATGGAGACT
GGTGACAGAAGATTTACTCTCTGGGCCAGCAGTGCACCACCACTTTCTGAATTACAGCCTTCTCCTCATA
GCGTCCATGGTATCTACTGTAGTCCTGCAGATGGAAATCCTATCCTACTAACAGCTGGCTCAGATATGAA
AATAAGGTTTTGGGACTTGGCTTACCCAGAAAGGTCCTATGTTGTTGCAGGAAGTACTAGTTCCCCATCT
GTGTCCTACTACAGGAAAATAATTGAAGGCACTGAAGTTGTCCAGGAAATTCAGAATAAGCAGAAAGTAG
GACCAAGTGATGACACCCCTCGAAGGGGCCCAGAGTCCCTGCCCGTGGGACATCATGACATCATCACTGA
TGTCGCCACATTCCAGACCACACAGGGCTTCATCGTAACTGCTTCTAGAGATGGGATTGTGAAGGTGTGG
AAATAATCTAGAGGTCAAGCTTCGGGGGTTTAAACCTGCAGGCATGCAAGCTGATTTGGCTGCTGCCACC
GCTGAGCAAGGCCGCTTCGAGCAGACATGATAAGATACATTGATGAGTTTGGACAAACCACAACTAGAAT
GCAGTGAAAAAAATGCTTTATTTGTGAAATTTGTGATGCTATTGCTTTATTTGTAACCATTATAAGCTGC
AATAAACAAGTTAACAACAACAATTGCATTCATTTTATGTTTCAGGTTCAGGGGGAGATGTGGGAGGTTT
TTTTAAGCAAGTAAAACCTCTACAAATGTGGTAAAATCTTAATTAAGACTTCTAATATAACTTCGTATAG
CATACATTATACGAAGTTATGGTTCCACTGTTGACAATTAATCATCGGCATAGTATATCGGCATAGTATA
ATACGACAAGGTGAGGAACTAAACCCAGGAGGCAGATCATGATTGAACAAGATGGATTGCACGCAGGTTC
TCCGGCCGCTTGGGTGGAGAGGCTATTCGGCTATGACTGGGCACAACAGACAATCGGCTGCTCTGATGCC
GCCGTGTTCCGGCTGTCAGCGCAGGGGCGCCCGGTTCTTTTTGTCAAGACCGACCTGTCCGGTGCCCTGA
ATGAACTGCAGGACGAGGCAGCGCGGCTATCGTGGCTGGCCACGACGGGCGTTCCTTGCGCAGCTGTGCT
CGACGTTGTCACTGAAGCGGGAAGGGACTGGCTGCTATTGGGCGAAGTGCCGGGGCAGGATCTCCTGTCA
TCTCACCTTGCTCCTGCCGAGAAAGTATCCATCATGGCTGATGCAATGCGGCGGCTGCATACGCTTGATC
CGGCTACCTGCCCATTCGACCACCAAGCGAAACATCGCATCGAGCGAGCACGTACTCGGATGGAAGCCGG
TCTTGTCGATCAGGATGATCTGGACGAAGAGCATCAGGGGCTCGCGCCAGCCGAACTGTTCGCCAGGCTC
AAGGCGCGCATGCCCGACGGCGAGGATCTCGTCGTGACCCATGGCGATGCCTGCTTGCCGAATATCATGG
TGGAAAATGGCCGCTTTTCTGGATTCATCGACTGTGGCCGGCTGGGTGTGGCGGACCGCTATCAGGACAT
AGCGTTGGCTACCCGTGATATTGCTGAAGAGCTTGGCGGCGAATGGGCTGACCGCTTCCTCGTGCTTTAC
GGTATCGCCGCTCCCGATTCGCAGCGCATCGCCTTCTATCGCCTTCTTGACGAGTTCTTCTGATTCGAAA
TGACCGACCAAGCGACGCCCAACCGGTATCAGCTCACTCAAAGGCGGTAATACGGTTATCCACAGAATCA
GGGGATAACGCAGGAAAGAACATGTGAGCAAAAGGCCAGCAAAAGGCCAGGAACCGTAAAAAGGCCGCGT
TGCTGGCGTTTTTCCATAGGCTCCGCCCCCCTGACGAGCATCACAAAAATCGACGCTCAAGTCAGAGGTG
GCGAAACCCGACAGGACTATAAAGATACCAGGCGTTTCCCCCTGGAAGCTCCCTCGTGCGCTCTCCTGTT
CCGACCCTGCCGCTTACCGGATACCTGTCCGCCTTTCTCCCTTCGGGAAGCGTGGCGCTTTCTCATAGCT
CACGCTGTAGGTATCTCAGTTCGGTGTAGGTCGTTCGCTCCAAGCTGGGCTGTGTGCACGAACCCCCCGT
TCAGCCCGACCGCTGCGCCTTATCCGGTAACTATCGTCTTGAGTCCAACCCGGTAAGACACGACTTATCG
CCACTGGCAGCAGCCACTGGTAACAGGATTAGCAGAGCGAGGTATGTAGGCGGTGCTACAGAGTTCTTGA
AGTGGTGGCCTAACTACGGCTACACTAGAAGGACAGTATTTGGTATCTGCGCTCTGCTGAAGCCAGTTAC
CTTCGGAAAAAGAGTTGGTAGCTCTTGATCCGGCAAACAAACCACCGCTGGTAGCGGTGGTTTTTTTGTT
TGCAAGCAGCAGATTACGCGCAGAAAAAAAGGATTTCAAGAAGATCCTTTGATCTTTTCTACGGGGTCTG
ACGCTCAGTGGAACGAAAACTCACGTTAAGGGATTTTGGTCATGAGATTATCAAAAAGGATCTTCACCTA
GATCCTTTTATAGTCCGGAATCGTCACACAAAAAACCAACACACAGATGTAATGAAAATAAAGATATTTT
ATTGCGGCCATCGTGATGGCTAGAGTTTAGCCCTCCCACACATAACCAGAGGGCAGCAATTCACGAATCC
CAACTGCCGTCGGCTGTCCATCACTGTCCTTCACTATGGCTTTGATCCCAGGATGCAGATCGAGAAGCAC
CTGTCGGCACCGTCCGCAGGGGCTCAAGATGCCCCTGTTCTCATTTCCGATCGCGACGATACAAGTCAGG
TTGCCAGCTGCCGCAGCAGCAGCAGTGCCCAGCACCACGAGTTCTGCACAAGGTCCCCCAGTAAAATGAT
ATACATTGACACCAGTGAAGATGCGGCCGTCGCTAGAGAGAGCTGCGCTGGCGACGCTGTAGTCTTCAGA
GATGGGGATGCTGTTGATTGTAGCCGTTGCTCTTTCAATGAGGGTGGATTCTTCTTGAGACAAAGGCTTG
GCCATGGTGGCGCTAGTGTCAGAAGAATCGAGCTTTTTGCAAAAGCCTAGGCCTCCAAAAAAGCCTCCTC
ACTACTTCTGGAATAGCTCAGAGGCCGAGGCGGCCTCGGCCTCTGCATAAATAAAAAAAATTAGTCAGCC
ATGGGGCGGAGAATGGGCGGAACTGGGCGGAGTTAGGGGCGGGATGGGCGGAGTTAGGGGCGGGACTATG
GTTGCTGACTAATTGAGATGCATGCTTTGCATACTTCTGCCTGCTGGGGAGCCTGGGGACTTTCCACACC
TGGTTGCTGACTAATTGAGATGCATGCTTTGCATACTTCTGCCTGCTGGGGAGCCTGGGGACTTTCCACA
CCCTAACTGACACACATTCCACAGCTGGTTCTTTCCGCCTCAGAAGGTACCTAACCAAGTTCCTCTTTCA
GAGGTTATTTCAGGCCATGGTGCTGCGC
