>Addgene plasmid #211224 | pBiT3.1-N_PIK3R4:1-1358 | depositor partial sequence | sequence record 411926 | Insert sequence
ATGGGAAATCAGCTTGCTGGCATTGCTCCCTCCCAGATCCTTTCTGTAGAGAGTTATTTTTCAGATATTC
ATGACTTTGAATATGATAAAAGCCTGGGGAGTACTCGGTTTTTTAAAGTTGCTCGAGCCAAGCACCGAGA
AGGCCTGGTCGTTGTGAAGGTTTTTGCAATTCAGGATCCCACATTGCCTTTAACCAGCTATAAACAAGAG
CTGGAGGAACTGAAAATCAGGCTTAATTCTGCACAGAATTGTCTACCTTTCCAGAAAGCATCAGAAAAAG
CATCTGAGAAAGCAGCTATGCTCTTTAGGCAGTATGTGCGAGACAATCTCTATGATCGCATCAGTACCCG
TCCATTCTTGAATAACATTGAGAAGCGCTGGATTGCTTTCCAGATCCTGACAGCTGTGGACCAAGCACAC
AAATCTGGAGTTCGTCATGGGGACATCAAGACTGAGAATGTGATGGTCACCAGTTGGAATTGGGTTCTTC
TAACTGATTTTGCCAGTTTTAAGCCCACTTATCTTCCAGAAGACAACCCGGCAGATTTCAATTATTTCTT
TGACACATCACGGAGGAGAACTTGCTATATTGCTCCTGAACGTTTTGTTGATGGTGGGATGTTTGCCACT
GAGTTAGAATATATGAGAGATCCTTCAACTCCGCTTGTAGACTTAAATAGCAATCAGAGAACAAGAGGAG
AGTTGAAGAGAGCAATGGACATCTTTTCAGCAGGTTGTGTGATAGCTGAGCTTTTTACAGAAGGTGTACC
ATTATTTGATCTCTCTCAACTTTTGGCTTATAGAAATGGACATTTTTTCCCTGAACAAGTGCTAAATAAA
ATTGAAGATCACAGTATCAGAGAATTGGTAACTCAGATGATTCACCGTGAGCCAGATAAACGTTTAGAGG
CAGAAGATTACTTAAAACAGCAGCGTGGCAATGCCTTTCCTGAAATATTTTACACTTTTCTTCAGCCCTA
CATGGCCCAGTTTGCCAAGGAAACGTTTCTTTCTGCAGATGAGCGTATTCTGGTTATACGGAAGGATTTG
GGCAACATTATTCACAATCTCTGTGGACATGATCTGCCAGAAAAAGCCGAAGGAGAGCCTAAGGAAAATG
GGCTGGTTATCTTGGTATCTGTTATAACATCCTGCCTACAGACCCTTAAATACTGTGATTCCAAACTAGC
TGCTTTGGAACTGATTCTTCATTTGGCTCCAAGATTAAGTGTTGAAATCCTTTTGGATCGTATTACTCCA
TATCTTTTGCATTTCAGCAATGACTCTGTTCCTAGGGTGAGGGCTGAAGCCTTGAGGACGTTGACCAAAG
TTCTTGCTCTCGTCAAAGAGGTTCCTCGTAATGATATCAATATTTATCCGGAATACATTCTGCCAGGCAT
AGCCCACTTAGCCCAAGATGATGCTACTATCGTTAGACTAGCCTATGCTGAAAACATAGCTCTGCTGGCA
GAAACAGCTCTGAGATTCCTGGAATTAGTACAGTTAAAAAATCTTAATATGGAAAATGACCCCAATAATG
AAGAAATAGATGAGGTTACACATCCAAATGGAAATTATGACACAGAGCTCCAAGCCTTACATGAAATGGT
CCAGCAGAAAGTTGTTACTTTGCTAAGTGACCCTGAAAATATTGTAAAACAAACCTTGATGGAAAATGGA
ATAACACGGCTGTGTGTATTCTTTGGACGTCAGAAAGCCAACGATGTTTTGTTGTCCCACATGATTACTT
TCCTAAATGATAAGAATGATTGGCATCTACGTGGAGCATTTTTTGATAGTATAGTTGGTGTTGCTGCCTA
TGTTGGCTGGCAAAGCTCCTCAATTCTCAAGCCTCTGCTGCAACAAGGTCTTAGTGATGCTGAGGAATTT
GTCATTGTGAAAGCTCTTTATGCCCTTACTTGTATGTGCCAGTTAGGACTGCTACAAAAACCCCATGTTT
ACGAATTTGCCAGTGATATTGCCCCCTTCCTGTGTCATCCCAATTTATGGATACGTTATGGTGCCGTGGG
ATTTATCACAGTGGTAGCTCGTCAAATAAGTACAGCTGATGTCTACTGTAAACTGATGCCTTATCTTGAC
CCATATATTACCCAACCAATAATACAGATTGAAAGAAAACTTGTTCTGCTCAGTGTTTTAAAGGAACCAG
TAAGTCGTTCTATATTTGATTATGCTTTGAGGTCTAAAGATATTACTAGCTTGTTCAGACATCTTCACAT
GCGTCAGAAGAAACGAAATGGTTCTCTTCCCGACTGCCCTCCGCCAGAGGATCCTGCCATAGCACAGCTT
CTGAAGAAGTTGCTCTCACAGGGAATGACAGAGGAAGAGGAAGACAAACTTCTGGCACTGAAAGACTTCA
TGATGAAATCTAATAAAGCAAAGGCCAATATAGTGGACCAGAGCCATCTTCATGATAGTAGTCAGAAAGG
TGTAATTGACTTGGCAGCTTTAGGCATAACTGGGAGACAAGTTGATCTTGTTAAAACCAAACAAGAACCA
GATGACAAACGGGCCAGAAAACATGTAAAACAAGACTCAAATGTAAATGAAGAATGGAAAAGCATGTTTG
GGTCACTGGACCCACCAAACATGCCACAGGCCCTACCTAAAGGGAGTGATCAGGAGGTGATTCAGACTGG
GAAACCTCCTCGTTCCGAGTCCTCTGCTGGCATTTGTGTCCCTTTGTCAACTTCTTCACAGGTTCCAGAA
GTGACAACTGTCCAAAATAAAAAACCAGTAATACCGGTTTTAAGTAGTACAATCTTACCATCCACCTATC
AGATTCGAATTACAACTTGTAAAACTGAACTTCAGCAACTCATCCAGCAAAAGCGGGAGCAGTGCAATGC
TGAGAGAATAGCTAAGCAGATGATGGAAAATGCTGAATGGGAGAGTAAACCACCACCACCTGGATGGCGT
CCTAAAGGGCTGTTAGTTGCCCATCTTCATGAGCATAAATCTGCTGTGAATCGAATTAGAGTCTCTGATG
AACACTCACTTTTTGCAACATGTTCAAATGATGGCACAGTGAAAATCTGGAACAGTCAAAAGATGGAGGG
GAAGACCACCACTACCAGATCTATTCTTACATACAGCCGAATTGGAGGACGAGTCAAGACGCTCACATTC
TGCCAAGGCTCCCACTATTTAGCCATAGCATCTGATAATGGTGCTGTCCAGCTTCTTGGAATTGAGGCTT
CTAAGCTGCCCAAGTCTCCTAAAATCCATCCTCTACAAAGCAGAATTCTAGATCAGAAGGAGGACGGTTG
TGTTGTGGATATGCATCACTTCAACTCTGGAGCACAGTCTGTTCTTGCCTATGCCACTGTGAATGGCTCT
CTGGTTGGCTGGGACCTTAGGTCTTCAAGCAATGCGTGGACTTTAAAGCATGATTTAAAGTCGGGCCTCA
TCACTTCCTTTGCTGTGGACATCCACCAATGCTGGCTCTGCATTGGTACAAGCAGTGGTACCATGGCTTG
TTGGGACATGAGGTTCCAGTTGCCAATTTCAAGTCACTGTCATCCTTCCAGGGCTCGAATCAGACGCCTC
TCAATGCACCCTCTGTATCAGTCCTGGGTGATTGCAGCTGTTCAGGGCAACAACGAAGTGTCCATGTGGG
ACATGGAGACTGGTGACAGAAGATTTACTCTCTGGGCCAGCAGTGCACCACCACTTTCTGAATTACAGCC
TTCTCCTCATAGCGTCCATGGTATCTACTGTAGTCCTGCAGATGGAAATCCTATCCTACTAACAGCTGGC
TCAGATATGAAAATAAGGTTTTGGGACTTGGCTTACCCAGAAAGGTCCTATGTTGTTGCAGGAAGTACTA
GTTCCCCATCTGTGTCCTACTACAGGAAAATAATTGAAGGCACTGAAGTTGTCCAGGAAATTCAGAATAA
GCAGAAAGTAGGACCAAGTGATGACACCCCTCGAAGGGGCCCAGAGTCCCTGCCCGTGGGACATCATGAC
ATCATCACTGATGTCGCCACATTCCAGACCACACAGGGCTTCATCGTAACTGCTTCTAGAGATGGGATTG
TGAAGGTGTGGAAA
